Addgene plasmid #82441: p.UTA.2.0-GL-2-3 perfect copies
Purpose: Dual Fluorescent endogenous miRNA sensor Control insert. Three Perfect copies of complementary region of a siRNA control targeting firefly luciferase encoded by the pGL2
Depositing lab: Jens Gruber. Depositing organization: Deutsches Primatenzentrum (DPZ). Publication: Dissecting miRNA gene repression on single cell level with an advanced fluorescent reporter system. Lemus-Diaz N, Boker KO, Rodriguez-Polo I, Mitter M, Preis J, Arlt M, Gruber J. Sci Rep. 2017 Mar 24;7:45197. doi: 10.1038/srep45197. PubMed 28338079.
Backbone
  Vector backbone: psiCHECK™-2 Vector
  Backbone manufacturer: Promega
  Backbone size w/o insert (bp): 3660
  Modifications to backbone: Luciferase genes were replaced with CFP and YFP. YFP after the Tk Promoter and CFP after te SV40 promoter. Other regions were changes to full fill correct ORF for the fluorescent proteins and full fill cloning requirements.
Growth in bacteria
  Bacterial resistance: Ampicillin, 100 μg/mL
  Growth temperature: 37°C
  Growth strain: DH5alpha
  Copy number: High Copy
Gene/Insert
  Gene/Insert name: Luciferase
  Insert size (bp): 77
  Mutation: The complementary region for GL2 siRNA control was inserted three times at the 3 UTR
Resource information
  A portion of this plasmid was derived from a plasmid made by: EYFP from pLenti-CaMKIIa-eArchT 3.0-EYFP (Plasmid #35513) ECFP from pcDNA3-CFP (Plasmid #13030)
Terms and licenses: Academic/Nonprofit Terms; Industry Terms: Not Available to Industry
Depositor comments: Please see the following published protocol for details on plasmid use and data analysis: https://bio-protocol.org/e3000
How to cite: p.UTA.2.0-GL-2-3 perfect copies was a gift from Jens Gruber (Addgene plasmid # 82441 ; http://n2t.net/addgene:82441 ; RRID:Addgene_82441)
