[The description below was written by a language model from this plasmid's Addgene catalogue record and pLannotate feature annotations shown in this document.]
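Description:
p.UTA.2.0-GL-2-3 perfect copies is a mammalian dual-fluorescence reporter plasmid built on the Promega psiCHECK-2 backbone, in which the two luciferase genes of the parent vector were replaced with fluorescent proteins. It is propagated in E. coli as a high-copy plasmid through a ColE1/pUC-type origin and selected with ampicillin via the bla gene under its own promoter. The sequenced record is about 5.2 kb.

The plasmid carries two independent expression units. In the sensor unit, the SV40 enhancer/early promoter drives CFP, preceded by a chimeric β-globin/immunoglobulin intron that promotes efficient expression and by a T7 promoter, and terminated by a synthetic poly(A) signal. In the normalising unit, the HSV thymidine kinase promoter drives EYFP, followed by an SV40 poly(A) signal. The 77 bp insert consists of three perfectly complementary copies of the target site for the GL2 control siRNA, which is directed against the firefly luciferase of pGL2. The record says these sites lie in a 3′ UTR but does not name which one. The unannotated gap between the CFP coding sequence and the synthetic poly(A) signal, together with the psiCHECK-2 design, suggests the CFP transcript, although the sites themselves are not annotated in the feature table.

In the miRNA sensor series this plasmid serves as a control. Its target sites respond to an exogenous GL2 siRNA rather than to an endogenous miRNA, so repression appears as a drop in sensor fluorescence relative to the co-expressed reference fluorophore. This ratio can be measured in individual cells.
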