Features (pLannotate 1.2.2; 12 found; start..end, strand, type, name):
     17..733     +  CDS            EYFP: EYFP is a basic (constitutively fluorescent) green/yellow fluorescent protein published in 1996, derived from Aequorea victoria. It is reported to be a very rapidly-maturing weak dimer with high acid sensitivity.
    776..897     -  polyA_signal   SV40 poly(A) signal: SV40 polyadenylation signal
    920..988     -  CDS            large T antigen (fragment): large T antigen from SV40 (simian virus 40)
   1030..1134    +  promoter       AmpR promoter: bla
   1135..1995    +  CDS            AmpR: β-lactamase; bla; confers resistance to ampicillin, carbenicillin, and related antibiotics
   2166..2754    +  rep_origin     ori: high-copy-number ColE1/pMB1/pBR322/pUC origin of replication
   2883..3240    +  promoter       SV40 promoter: SV40 enhancer and early promoter
   3310..3442    +  intron         chimeric intron: chimera between introns from human β-globin and immunoglobulin heavy chain genes
   3487..3505    +  promoter       T7 promoter: promoter for bacteriophage T7 RNA polymerase
   3513..4232    +  CDS            CFP: cyan variant of GFP mammalian codon-optimized
   4335..4383    +  polyA_signal   poly(A) signal: synthetic polyadenylation signal
   4392..5143    +  promoter       HSV TK promoter: herpes simplex virus thymidine kinase promoter
>Addgene plasmid #82441 | p.UTA.2.0-GL-2-3 perfect copies | addgene full sequence | sequence record 162054 | Addgene NGS Result
ACATTAAGAAGGGCCCATGGTGAGCAAGGGCGAGGAGCTGTTCACCGGGGTGGTGCCCATCCTGGTCGAG
CTGGACGGCGACGTAAACGGCCACAAGTTCAGCGTGTCCGGCGAGGGCGAGGGCGATGCCACCTACGGCA
AGCTGACCCTGAAGTTCATCTGCACCACCGGCAAGCTGCCCGTGCCCTGGCCCACCCTCGTGACCACCTT
CGGCTACGGCCTGCAGTGCTTCGCCCGCTACCCCGACCACATGAAGCAGCACGACTTCTTCAAGTCCGCC
ATGCCCGAAGGCTACGTCCAGGAGCGCACCATCTTCTTCAAGGACGACGGCAACTACAAGACCCGCGCCG
AGGTGAAGTTCGAGGGCGACACCCTGGTGAACCGCATCGAGCTGAAGGGCATCGACTTCAAGGAGGACGG
CAACATCCTGGGGCACAAGCTGGAGTACAACTACAACAGCCACAACGTCTATATCATGGCCGACAAGCAG
AAGAACGGCATCAAGGTGAACTTCAAGATCCGCCACAACATCGAGGACGGCAGCGTGCAGCTCGCCGACC
ACTACCAGCAGAACACCCCCATCGGCGACGGCCCCGTGCTGCTGCCCGACAACCACTACCTGAGCTACCA
GTCCGCCCTGAGCAAAGACCCCAACGAGAAGCGCGATCACATGGTCCTGCTGGAGTTCGTGACCGCCGCC
GGGATCACTCTCGGCATGGACGAGCTGTACAAGTGATCTAGAGTCGGGGCGGCCGGCCGCTTCGAGCAGA
CATGATAAGATACATTGATGAGTTTGGACAAACCACAACTAGAATGCAGTGAAAAAAATGCTTTATTTGT
GAAATTTGTGATGCTATTGCTTTATTTGTAACCATTATAAGCTGCAATAAACAAGTTAACAACAACAATT
GCATTCATTTTATGTTTCAGGTTCAGGGGGAGGTGTGGGAGGTTTTTTAAAGCAAGTAAAACCTCTACAA
ATGTGGTAAAATCGATAAGGATCCAGGTGGCACTTTTCGGGGAAATGTGCGCGGAACCCCTATTTGTTTA
TTTTTCTAAATACATTCAAATATGTATCCGCTCATGAGACAATAACCCTGATAAATGCTTCAATAATATT
GAAAAAGGAAGAGTATGAGTATTCAACATTTCCGTGTCGCCCTTATTCCCTTTTTTGCGGCATTTTGCCT
TCCTGTTTTTGCTCACCCAGAAACGCTGGTGAAAGTAAAAGATGCTGAAGATCAGTTGGGTGCACGAGTG
GGTTACATCGAACTGGATCTCAACAGCGGTAAGATCCTTGAGAGTTTTCGCCCCGAAGAACGTTTTCCAA
TGATGAGCACTTTTAAAGTTCTGCTATGTGGCGCGGTATTATCCCGTATTGACGCCGGGCAAGAGCAACT
CGGTCGCCGCATACACTATTCTCAGAATGACTTGGTTGAGTACTCACCAGTCACAGAAAAGCATCTTACG
GATGGCATGACAGTAAGAGAATTATGCAGTGCTGCCATAACCATGAGTGATAACACTGCGGCCAACTTAC
TTCTGACAACGATCGGAGGACCGAAGGAGCTAACCGCTTTTTTGCACAACATGGGGGATCATGTAACTCG
CCTTGATCGTTGGGAACCGGAGCTGAATGAAGCCATACCAAACGACGAGCGTGACACCACGATGCCTGTA
GCAATGGCAACAACGTTGCGCAAACTATTAACTGGCGAACTACTTACTCTAGCTTCCCGGCAACAATTAA
TAGACTGGATGGAGGCGGATAAAGTTGCAGGACCACTTCTGCGCTCGGCCCTTCCGGCTGGCTGGTTTAT
TGCTGATAAATCTGGAGCCGGTGAGCGTGGGTCTCGCGGTATCATTGCAGCACTGGGGCCAGATGGTAAG
CCCTCCCGTATCGTAGTTATCTACACGACGGGGAGTCAGGCAACTATGGATGAACGAAATAGACAGATCG
CTGAGATAGGTGCCTCACTGATTAAGCATTGGTAACTGTCAGACCAAGTTTACTCATATATACTTTAGAT
TGATTTAAAACTTCATTTTTAATTTAAAAGGATCTAGGTGAAGATCCTTTTTGATAATCTCATGACCAAA
ATCCCTTAACGTGAGTTTTCGTTCCACTGAGCGTCAGACCCCGTAGAAAAGATCAAAGGATCTTCTTGAG
ATCCTTTTTTTCTGCGCGTAATCTGCTGCTTGCAAACAAAAAAACCACCGCTACCAGCGGTGGTTTGTTT
GCCGGATCAAGAGCTACCAACTCTTTTTCCGAAGGTAACTGGCTTCAGCAGAGCGCAGATACCAAATACT
GTTCTTCTAGTGTAGCCGTAGTTAGGCCACCACTTCAAGAACTCTGTAGCACCGCCTACATACCTCGCTC
TGCTAATCCTGTTACCAGTGGCTGCTGCCAGTGGCGATAAGTCGTGTCTTACCGGGTTGGACTCAAGACG
ATAGTTACCGGATAAGGCGCAGCGGTCGGGCTGAACGGGGGGTTCGTGCACACAGCCCAGCTTGGAGCGA
ACGACCTACACCGAACTGAGATACCTACAGCGTGAGCTATGAGAAAGCGCCACGCTTCCCGAAGGGAGAA
AGGCGGACAGGTATCCGGTAAGCGGCAGGGTCGGAACAGGAGAGCGCACGAGGGAGCTTCCAGGGGGAAA
CGCCTGGTATCTTTATAGTCCTGTCGGGTTTCGCCACCTCTGACTTGAGCGTCGATTTTTGTGATGCTCG
TCAGGGGGGCGGAGCCTATGGAAAAACGCCAGCAACGCGGCCTTTTTACGGTTCCTGGCCTTTTGCTGGC
CTTTTGCTCACATGGCTCGACAGATCTGCGCAGCACCATGGCCTGAAATAACCTCTGAAAGAGGAACTTG
GTTAGGTACCTTCTGAGGCGGAAAGAACCAGCTGTGGAATGTGTGTCAGTTAGGGTGTGGAAAGTCCCCA
GGCTCCCCAGCAGGCAGAAGTATGCAAAGCATGCATCTCAATTAGTCAGCAACCAGGTGTGGAAAGTCCC
CAGGCTCCCCAGCAGGCAGAAGTATGCAAAGCATGCATCTCAATTAGTCAGCAACCATAGTCCCGCCCCT
AACTCCGCCCATCCCGCCCCTAACTCCGCCCAGTTCCGCCCATTCTCCGCCCCATGGCTGACTAATTTTT
TTTATTTATGCAGAGGCCGAGGCCGCCTCGGCCTCTGAGCTATTCCAGAAGTAGTGAGGAGGCTTTTTTG
GAGGCCTAGGCTTTTGCAAAAAGCTTGATTCTTCTGACACAACAGTCTCGAACTTAAGCTGCAGAAGTTG
GTCGTGAGGCACTGGGCAGGTAAGTATCAAGGTTACAAGACAGGTTTAAGGAGACCAATAGAAACTGGGC
TTGTCGAGACAGAGAAGACTCTTGCGTTTCTGATAGGCACCTATTGGTCTTACTGACATCCACTTTGCCT
TTCTCTCCACAGGTGTCCACTCCCAGTTCAATTACAGCTCTTAAGGCTAGAGTACTTAATACGACTCACT
ATAGGCTAGCCAATGGTGAGCAAGGGCGAGGAGCTGTTCACCGGGGTGGTGCCCATCCTGGTCGAGCTGG
ACGGCGACGTAAACGGCCACAGGTTCAGCGTGTCCGGCGAGGGCGAGGGCGATGCCACCTACGGCAAGCT
GACCCTGAAGTTCATCTGCACCACCGGCAAGCTGCCCGTGCCCTGGCCCACCCTCGTGACCACCCTGACC
TGGGGCGTGCAGTGCTTCAGCCGCTACCCCGACCACATGAAGCAGCACGACTTCTTCAAGTCCGCCATGC
CCGAAGGCTACGTCCAGGAGCGTACCATCTTCTTCAAGGACGACGGCAACTACAAGACCCGCGCCGAGGT
GAAGTTCGAGGGCGACACCCTGGTGAACCGCATCGAGCTGAAGGGCATCGACTTCAAGGAGGACGGCAAC
ATCCTGGGGCACAAGCTGGAGTACAACTACATCAGCCACAACGTCTATATCACCGCCGACAAGCAGAAGA
ACGGCATCAAGGCCCACTTCAAGATCCGCCACAACATCGAGGACGGCAGCGTGCAGCTCGCCGACCACTA
CCAGCAGAACACCCCCATCGGCGACGGCCCCGTGCTGCTGCCCGACAACCACTACCTGAGCACCCAGTCC
GCCCTGAGCAAAGACCCCAACGAGAAGCGCGATCACATGGTCCTGCTGGAGTTCGTGACCGCCGCCGGGA
TCACTCTCGGCATGGACGAGCTGTACAAGTAAGCGATCGCTCGATTTCGAAGTATTCCGCGTACGTGCCG
GTTTCGAAGTATTCCGCGTACGTGCCGGTTTCGAAGTATTCCGCGTACGTGGGCCGCTGGCCGCAATAAA
ATATCTTTATTTTCATTACATCTGTGTGTTGGTTTTTTGTGTGAGGATCTAAATGAGTCTTCGGACCTCG
CGGGGGCCGCTTAAGCGGTGGTTAGGGTTTGTCTGACGCGGGGGGAGGGGGAAGGAACGAAACACTCTCA
TTCGGAGGCGGCTCGGGGTTTGGTCTTGGTGGCCACGGGCACGCAGAAGAGCGCCGCGATCCTCTTAAGC
ACCCCCCCGCCCTCCGTGGAGGCGGGGGTTTGGTCGGCGGGTGGTAACTGGCGGGCCGCTGACTCGGGCG
GGTCGCGCGCCCCAGAGTGTGACCTTTTCGGTCTGCTCGCAGACCCCCGGGCGGCGCCGCCGCGGCGGCG
ACGGGCTCGCTGGGTCCTAGGCTCCATGGGGACCGTATACGTGGACAGGCTCTGGAGCATCCGCACGACT
GCGGTGATATTACCGGAGACCTTCTGCGGGACGAGCCGGGTCACGCGGCTGACGCGGAGCGTCCGTTGGG
CGACAAACACCAGGACGGGGCACAGGTACACTATCTTGTCACCCGGAGGCGCGAGGGACTGCAGGAGCTT
CAGGGAGTGGCGCAGCTGCTTCATCCCCGTGGCCCGTTGCTCGCGTTTGCTGGCGGTGTCCCCGGAAGAA
ATATATTTGCATGTCTTTAGTTCTATGATGACACAAACCCCGCCCAGCGTCTTGTCATTGGCGAATTCGA
ACACGCAGATGCAGTCGGGGCGGCGCGGTCCCAGGTCCACTTCGCATATTAAGGTGACGCGTGTGGCCTC
GAACACCGAGCGACCCTGCAGCGACCCGCTTAAAAGCTTGGCATTCCGGTACTGTTGGTAAAGCCCTAAG
A
