>Addgene plasmid #82441 | p.UTA.2.0-GL-2-3 perfect copies | addgene partial sequence | sequence record 159561 | mVenus-R 5'-cgaagcactgcaggccgtagc-3'
GGGCAGCTTGCCGGTGGTGCAGATGAACTTCAGGGTCAGCTTGCCGTAGGTGGCATCGCCCTCGCCCTCG
CCGGACACGCTGAACTTGTGGCCGTTTACGTCGCCGTCCAGCTCGACCAGGATGGGCACCACCCCGGTGA
ACAGCTCCTCGCCCTTGCTCACCATGGGCCCTTCTTAATGTTCTTAGGGCTTTACCAACAGTACCGGAAT
GCCAAGCTTTTAAGCGGGTCGCTGCAGGGTCGCTCGGTGTTCGAGGCCACACGCGTCACCTTAATATGCG
AAGTGGACCTGGGACCGCGCCGCCCCGACTGCATCTGCGTGTTCGAATTCGCCAATGACAAGACGCTGGG
CGGGGTTTGTGTCATCATAGAACTAAAGACATGCAAATATATTTCTTCCGGGGACACCGCCAGCAAACGC
GAGCAACGGGCCACGGGGATGAAGCAGCTGCGCCACTCCCTGAAGCTCCTGCAGTCCCTCGCGCCTCCGG
GTGACAAGATAGTGTACCTGTGCCCCGTCCTGGTGTTTGTCGCCCAACGGACGCTCCGCGTCAGCCGCGT
GACCCGGCTCGTCCCGCAGAAGGTCTCCGGTAATATCACCGCAGTCGTGCGGATGCTCCAGAGCCTGTCC
ACGTATACGGTCCCCATGGAGCCTAGGACCCAGCGAGCCCGTCGCCGCCGCGGCGGCGCCGCCCGGGGGT
CTGCGAGCAGACCGAAAAGGTCACACTCTGGGGCGCGCGACCCGCCCGAGTCAGCGGCCCGCCAGTTACC
ACCCGCCGACCAAACCCCCGCCTCCACGGAGGGCGGGGGGGTGCTTAAGAGGATCGCGGCGCTCTTCTGC
GTGCCCGTGGCCACCAAGACCAAACCCCGAGCCGCCTCCGAATGAGAGTGTTTCGTTCCTTCCCCCTCCC
CCCGCGTCAGACAAACCCTAACCACCGCTTAAGCGGCCCCCGCGAGGTCCGAAGACTCATTTA
