>Addgene plasmid #82441 | p.UTA.2.0-GL-2-3 perfect copies | addgene partial sequence | sequence record 159562 | psiCHECK2-R 5'-CGAGGTCCGAAGACTCATTT-3'
ATGTAATGAAAATAAAGATATTTTATTGCGGCCAGCGGCCCACGTACGCGGAATACTTCGAAACCGGCAC
GTACGCGGAATACTTCGAAACCGGCACGTACGCGGAATACTTCGAAATCGAGCGATCGCTTACTTGTACA
GCTCGTCCATGCCGAGAGTGATCCCGGCGGCGGTCACGAACTCCAGCAGGACCATGTGATCGCGCTTCTC
GTTGGGGTCTTTGCTCAGGGCGGACTGGGTGCTCAGGTAGTGGTTGTCGGGCAGCAGCACGGGGCCGTCG
CCGATGGGGGTGTTCTGCTGGTAGTGGTCGGCGAGCTGCACGCTGCCGTCCTCGATGTTGTGGCGGATCT
TGAAGTGGGCCTTGATGCCGTTCTTCTGCTTGTCGGCGGTGATATAGACGTTGTGGCTGATGTAGTTGTA
CTCCAGCTTGTGCCCCAGGATGTTGCCGTCCTCCTTGAAGTCGATGCCCTTCAGCTCGATGCGGTTCACC
AGGGTGTCGCCCTCGAACTTCACCTCGGCGCGGGTCTTGTAGTTGCCGTCGTCCTTGAAGAAGATGGTAC
GCTCCTGGACGTAGCCTTCGGGCATGGCGGACTTGAAGAAGTCGTGCTGCTTCATGTGGTCGGGGTAGCG
GCTGAAGCACTGCACGCCCCAGGTCAGGGTGGTCACGAGGGTGGGCCAGGGCACGGGCAGCTTGCCGGTG
GTGCAGATGAACTTCAGGGTCAGCTTGCCGTAGGTGGCATCGCCCTCGCCCTCGCCGGACACGCTGAACC
TGTGGCCGTTTACGTCGCCGTCCAGCTCGACCAGGATGGGCACCACCCCGGTGAACAGCTCCTCGCCCTT
GCTCACCATTGGCTAGCCTATAGTGAGTCGTATTAAGTACTCTAGCCTTAAGAGCTGTAATTGAACTGGG
AGTGGACACCTGTGGAGAGAAAGGCAAA
